Addgene plasmid #133772: pcDNA3-6Xhis-human SUMO 3
Purpose: express 6Xhis- SUMO 3 protein
Depositing lab: Martine Roussel. Depositing organization: St. Jude Children's Research Hospital. Publication: Sumoylation induced by the Arf tumor suppressor: a p53-independent function. Tago K, Chiocca S, Sherr CJ. Proc Natl Acad Sci U S A. 2005 May 24. 102(21):7689-94. 10.1073/pnas.0502978102 PubMed 15897463.
Backbone
  Vector backbone: pcDNA 3
  Backbone manufacturer: Invitrogen
  Backbone size w/o insert (bp): 5446
  Vector type: Mammalian Expression
  Selectable markers: Neomycin (select with G418)
Growth in bacteria
  Bacterial resistance: Ampicillin, 100 μg/mL
  Growth temperature: 37°C
  Growth strain: DH5alpha
  Copy number: High Copy
Gene/Insert
  Gene/Insert name: SUMO 3 (alt name: BC000036)
  Species: H. sapiens (human)
  Insert size (bp): 309
  Entrez Gene: SUMO3 (a.k.a. SMT3A, SMT3H1, SUMO-3, Smt3B)
  Promoter: CMV
  Tag / fusion protein: 6XHis (N terminal on insert)
  Cloning method: Restriction Enzyme; 5′ cloning site KpnI (not destroyed); 3′ cloning site XhoI (not destroyed)
  Sequencing primers: 5′ CMV Prom Forw; 3′ BGH Rev
Terms and licenses: Academic/Nonprofit Terms; Industry Terms: Not Available to Industry
How to cite: pcDNA3-6Xhis-human SUMO 3 was a gift from Martine Roussel (Addgene plasmid # 133772 ; http://n2t.net/addgene:133772 ; RRID:Addgene_133772)
