[The description below was written by a language model from this plasmid's Addgene catalogue record and pLannotate feature annotations shown in this document.]
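Description:
pcDNA3-6Xhis-human SUMO 3 is a mammalian expression plasmid built on the Invitrogen pcDNA3 backbone for producing human SUMO3 (small ubiquitin-related modifier 3) with an N-terminal 6xHis tag. In bacteria it is maintained at high copy through a ColE1/pUC-type origin and selected with ampicillin via the β-lactamase gene and its own promoter. An f1 origin is also present, which allows single-stranded DNA production. For mammalian cells, an SV40 early promoter drives the neomycin phosphotransferase gene, followed by an SV40 polyadenylation signal, permitting G418 selection of stable transfectants.

The expression cassette consists of the human cytomegalovirus immediate early enhancer and promoter, the His-tagged SUMO3 coding sequence cloned between KpnI and XhoI sites, and the bovine growth hormone polyadenylation signal. The short feature annotated upstream of SUMO3 as a fragment of a composite tag most likely reflects the 6xHis stretch rather than a full biotinylation/TEV module. Likewise, the small HIV-1 LTR, ble, lacI and duplicate SV40 promoter fragments appear to be partial matches to backbone sequence, not functional elements. T7 and SP6 promoters flank the insert, as is standard for pcDNA3, and can be used for in vitro transcription or as sequencing primer sites. The sequenced record is 5,690 nt, close to the size expected from the stated backbone and insert sizes.

The stated purpose is simply to express 6xHis-SUMO3. Constructs of this kind are commonly used to label cellular SUMO3 conjugates so they can be recovered by nickel-affinity purification. That use fits the associated study of sumoylation induced by the Arf tumor suppressor, although the record does not describe specific assays.
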