Features (pLannotate 1.2.2; 22 found; start..end, strand, type, name):
     28..80      -  misc_feature   bom (fragment): basis of mobility region from pBR322
    235..614     +  enhancer       CMV enhancer: human cytomegalovirus immediate early enhancer
    615..818     +  promoter       CMV promoter: human cytomegalovirus (CMV) immediate early promoter
    814..847     +  LTR            5' LTR (truncated) (fragment): truncated 5' long terminal repeat (LTR) from HIV-1
    863..881     +  promoter       T7 promoter: promoter for bacteriophage T7 RNA polymerase
    913..934     +  CDS            capTEV™ (fragment): composite tag for in vivo biotinylation, TEV protease cleavage, and 6xHis tagging
    940..1212    +  CDS            SUMO3: human small ubiquitin-related modifier 3
   1243..1261    -  promoter       SP6 promoter: promoter for bacteriophage SP6 RNA polymerase
   1287..1511    +  polyA_signal   bGH poly(A) signal: bovine growth hormone polyadenylation signal
   1515..1536    +  promoter       SV40 promoter (fragment): SV40 enhancer and early promoter
   1557..1985    +  rep_origin     f1 ori (sequence partly withheld): f1 bacteriophage origin of replication; arrow indicates direction of (+) strand synthesis
   1999..2328    +  promoter       SV40 promoter: SV40 enhancer and early promoter
   2395..3186    +  CDS            neo: KKA2_KLEPN - Also known as kan, nptII. Experimental evidence at protein level: Swiss-Prot protein existence level 1. Resistance to kanamycin, neomycin, paromomycin, ribostamycin, butirosin and gentamicin B. From Klebsiella pneumoniae.
   3210..3368    +  CDS            ble (fragment): BLE_KLEPN - Experimental evidence at protein level: Swiss-Prot protein existence level 1. Binding protein with a strong affinity to the bleomycin family of antibiotics. Binds to CL990; an antimitotic-antibiotic compound. From Klebsiella pneumoniae.
   3363..3484    +  polyA_signal   SV40 poly(A) signal: SV40 polyadenylation signal
   3557..3573    -  protein_bind   lac operator: The lac repressor binds to the lac operator to inhibit transcription in E. coli. This inhibition can be relieved by adding lactose or isopropyl-β-D-thiogalactopyranoside (IPTG). lac repressor encoded by lacI
   3581..3611    -  promoter       lac promoter: promoter for the E. coli lac operon
   3626..3647    -  protein_bind   CAP binding site: CAP binding activates transcription in the presence of cAMP. E. coli catabolite activator protein
   3660..3752    -  CDS            lacI (fragment): lac repressor; lacI; The lac repressor binds to the lac operator to inhibit transcription in E. coli. This inhibition can be relieved by adding lactose or isopropyl-β-D-thiogalactopyranoside (IPTG).
   3935..4523    -  rep_origin     ori: high-copy-number ColE1/pMB1/pBR322/pUC origin of replication
   4694..5554    -  CDS            AmpR: β-lactamase; bla; confers resistance to ampicillin, carbenicillin, and related antibiotics
   5555..5659    -  promoter       AmpR promoter: bla
>Addgene plasmid #133772 | pcDNA3-6Xhis-human SUMO 3 | addgene full sequence | sequence record 265949 | Addgene NGS Result
GACGGATCGGGAGATCTCCCGATCCCCTATGGTGCACTCTCAGTACAATCTGCTCTGATGCCGCATAGTT
AAGCCAGTATCTGCTCCCTGCTTGTGTGTTGGAGGTCGCTGAGTAGTGCGCGAGCAAAATTTAAGCTACA
ACAAGGCAAGGCTTGACCGACAATTGCATGAAGAATCTGCTTAGGGTTAGGCGTTTTGCGCTGCTTCGCG
ATGTACGGGCCAGATATACGCGTTGACATTGATTATTGACTAGTTATTAATAGTAATCAATTACGGGGTC
ATTAGTTCATAGCCCATATATGGAGTTCCGCGTTACATAACTTACGGTAAATGGCCCGCCTGGCTGACCG
CCCAACGACCCCCGCCCATTGACGTCAATAATGACGTATGTTCCCATAGTAACGCCAATAGGGACTTTCC
ATTGACGTCAATGGGTGGAGTATTTACGGTAAACTGCCCACTTGGCAGTACATCAAGTGTATCATATGCC
AAGTACGCCCCCTATTGACGTCAATGACGGTAAATGGCCCGCCTGGCATTATGCCCAGTACATGACCTTA
TGGGACTTTCCTACTTGGCAGTACATCTACGTATTAGTCATCGCTATTACCATGGTGATGCGGTTTTGGC
AGTACATCAATGGGCGTGGATAGCGGTTTGACTCACGGGGATTTCCAAGTCTCCACCCCATTGACGTCAA
TGGGAGTTTGTTTTGGCACCAAAATCAACGGGACTTTCCAAAATGTCGTAACAACTCCGCCCCATTGACG
CAAATGGGCGGTAGGCGTGTACGGTGGGAGGTCTATATAAGCAGAGCTCTCTGGCTAACTAGAGAACCCA
CTGCTTACTGGCTTATCGAAATTAATACGACTCACTATAGGGAGACCCAAGCTTGGTACCGCCACCATGG
CTCATCATCATCATCATCATGGTGGATCCTCCGAGGAGAAGCCCAAGGAGGGTGTGAAGACAGAGAATGA
CCACATCAACCTGAAGGTGGCCGGGCAGGACGGCTCCGTGGTGCAGTTCAAGATCAAGAGGCACACGCCG
CTGAGCAAGCTGATGAAGGCCTACTGCGAGAGGCAGGGCTTGTCAATGAGGCAGATCAGATTCAGGTTCG
ACGGGCAGCCAATCAATGAAACTGACACTCCAGCACAGCTGGAGATGGAGGACGAGGACACCATCGACGT
GTTCCAGCAGCAGACGGGAGGTTAGCTCGAGCATGCATCTAGAGGGCCCTATTCTATAGTGTCACCTAAA
TGCTAGAGCTCGCTGATCAGCCTCGACTGTGCCTTCTAGTTGCCAGCCATCTGTTGTTTGCCCCTCCCCC
GTGCCTTCCTTGACCCTGGAAGGTGCCACTCCCACTGTCCTTTCCTAATAAAATGAGGAAATTGCATCGC
ATTGTCTGAGTAGGTGTCATTCTATTCTGGGGGGTGGGGTGGGGCAGGACAGCAAGGGGGAGGATTGGGA
AGACAATAGCAGGCATGCTGGGGATGCGGTGGGCTCTATGGCTTCTGAGGCGGAAAGAACCAGCTGGGGC
TCTAGGGGGTATCCCC
[124 nt withheld, positions 1557-1680]
C
[91 nt withheld, positions 1682-1772]
A
[49 nt withheld, positions 1774-1822]
CCTTTGACGTTGGAGTCCACGTTCTTT
[37 nt withheld, positions 1850-1886]
ACCCTATCTCGGTCTATTCTTTTGATTTATAAGGGATTTTGCCGATTTCGGCCTATTGGTTAAAAAATGA
GCTGATTTAACAAAAATTTAACGCGAATTAATTCTGTGGAATGTGTGTCAGTTAGGGTGTGGAAAGTCCC
CAGGCTCCCCAGCAGGCAGAAGTATGCAAAGCATGCATCTCAATTAGTCAGCAACCAGGTGTGGAAAGTC
CCCAGGCTCCCCAGCAGGCAGAAGTATGCAAAGCATGCATCTCAATTAGTCAGCAACCATAGTCCCGCCC
CTAACTCCGCCCATCCCGCCCCTAACTCCGCCCAGTTCCGCCCATTCTCCGCCCCATGGCTGACTAATTT
TTTTTATTTATGCAGAGGCCGAGGCCGCCTCTGCCTCTGAGCTATTCCAGAAGTAGTGAGGAGGCTTTTT
TGGAGGCCTAGGCTTTTGCAAAAAGCTCCCGGGAGCTTGTATATCCATTTTCGGATCTGATCAAGAGACA
GGATGAGGATCGTTTCGCATGATTGAACAAGATGGATTGCACGCAGGTTCTCCGGCCGCTTGGGTGGAGA
GGCTATTCGGCTATGACTGGGCACAACAGACAATCGGCTGCTCTGATGCCGCCGTGTTCCGGCTGTCAGC
GCAGGGGCGCCCGGTTCTTTTTGTCAAGACCGACCTGTCCGGTGCCCTGAATGAACTGCAGGACGAGGCA
GCGCGGCTATCGTGGCTGGCCACGACGGGCGTTCCTTGCGCAGCTGTGCTCGACGTTGTCACTGAAGCGG
GAAGGGACTGGCTGCTATTGGGCGAAGTGCCGGGGCAGGATCTCCTGTCATCTCACCTTGCTCCTGCCGA
GAAAGTATCCATCATGGCTGATGCAATGCGGCGGCTGCATACGCTTGATCCGGCTACCTGCCCATTCGAC
CACCAAGCGAAACATCGCATCGAGCGAGCACGTACTCGGATGGAAGCCGGTCTTGTCGATCAGGATGATC
TGGACGAAGAGCATCAGGGGCTCGCGCCAGCCGAACTGTTCGCCAGGCTCAAGGCGCGCATGCCCGACGG
CGAGGATCTCGTCGTGACCCATGGCGATGCCTGCTTGCCGAATATCATGGTGGAAAATGGCCGCTTTTCT
GGATTCATCGACTGTGGCCGGCTGGGTGTGGCGGACCGCTATCAGGACATAGCGTTGGCTACCCGTGATA
TTGCTGAAGAGCTTGGCGGCGAATGGGCTGACCGCTTCCTCGTGCTTTACGGTATCGCCGCTCCCGATTC
GCAGCGCATCGCCTTCTATCGCCTTCTTGACGAGTTCTTCTGAGCGGGACTCTGGGGTTCGAAATGACCG
ACCAAGCGACGCCCAACCTGCCATCACGAGATTTCGATTCCACCGCCGCCTTCTATGAAAGGTTGGGCTT
CGGAATCGTTTTCCGGGACGCCGGCTGGATGATCCTCCAGCGCGGGGATCTCATGCTGGAGTTCTTCGCC
CACCCCAACTTGTTTATTGCAGCTTATAATGGTTACAAATAAAGCAATAGCATCACAAATTTCACAAATA
AAGCATTTTTTTCACTGCATTCTAGTTGTGGTTTGTCCAAACTCATCAATGTATCTTATCATGTCTGTAT
ACCGTCGACCTCTAGCTAGAGCTTGGCGTAATCATGGTCATAGCTGTTTCCTGTGTGAAATTGTTATCCG
CTCACAATTCCACACAACATACGAGCCGGAAGCATAAAGTGTAAAGCCTGGGGTGCCTAATGAGTGAGCT
AACTCACATTAATTGCGTTGCGCTCACTGCCCGCTTTCCAGTCGGGAAACCTGTCGTGCCAGCTGCATTA
ATGAATCGGCCAACGCGCGGGGAGAGGCGGTTTGCGTATTGGGCGCTCTTCCGCTTCCTCGCTCACTGAC
TCGCTGCGCTCGGTCGTTCGGCTGCGGCGAGCGGTATCAGCTCACTCAAAGGCGGTAATACGGTTATCCA
CAGAATCAGGGGATAACGCAGGAAAGAACATGTGAGCAAAAGGCCAGCAAAAGGCCAGGAACCGTAAAAA
GGCCGCGTTGCTGGCGTTTTTCCATAGGCTCCGCCCCCCTGACGAGCATCACAAAAATCGACGCTCAAGT
CAGAGGTGGCGAAACCCGACAGGACTATAAAGATACCAGGCGTTTCCCCCTGGAAGCTCCCTCGTGCGCT
CTCCTGTTCCGACCCTGCCGCTTACCGGATACCTGTCCGCCTTTCTCCCTTCGGGAAGCGTGGCGCTTTC
TCATAGCTCACGCTGTAGGTATCTCAGTTCGGTGTAGGTCGTTCGCTCCAAGCTGGGCTGTGTGCACGAA
CCCCCCGTTCAGCCCGACCGCTGCGCCTTATCCGGTAACTATCGTCTTGAGTCCAACCCGGTAAGACACG
ACTTATCGCCACTGGCAGCAGCCACTGGTAACAGGATTAGCAGAGCGAGGTATGTAGGCGGTGCTACAGA
GTTCTTGAAGTGGTGGCCTAACTACGGCTACACTAGAAGAACAGTATTTGGTATCTGCGCTCTGCTGAAG
CCAGTTACCTTCGGAAAAAGAGTTGGTAGCTCTTGATCCGGCAAACAAACCACCGCTGGTAGCGGTGGTT
TTTTTGTTTGCAAGCAGCAGATTACGCGCAGAAAAAAAGGATCTCAAGAAGATCCTTTGATCTTTTCTAC
GGGGTCTGACGCTCAGTGGAACGAAAACTCACGTTAAGGGATTTTGGTCATGAGATTATCAAAAAGGATC
TTCACCTAGATCCTTTTAAATTAAAAATGAAGTTTTAAATCAATCTAAAGTATATATGAGTAAACTTGGT
CTGACAGTTACCAATGCTTAATCAGTGAGGCACCTATCTCAGCGATCTGTCTATTTCGTTCATCCATAGT
TGCCTGACTCCCCGTCGTGTAGATAACTACGATACGGGAGGGCTTACCATCTGGCCCCAGTGCTGCAATG
ATACCGCGAGACCCACGCTCACCGGCTCCAGATTTATCAGCAATAAACCAGCCAGCCGGAAGGGCCGAGC
GCAGAAGTGGTCCTGCAACTTTATCCGCCTCCATCCAGTCTATTAATTGTTGCCGGGAAGCTAGAGTAAG
TAGTTCGCCAGTTAATAGTTTGCGCAACGTTGTTGCCATTGCTACAGGCATCGTGGTGTCACGCTCGTCG
TTTGGTATGGCTTCATTCAGCTCCGGTTCCCAACGATCAAGGCGAGTTACATGATCCCCCATGTTGTGCA
AAAAAGCGGTTAGCTCCTTCGGTCCTCCGATCGTTGTCAGAAGTAAGTTGGCCGCAGTGTTATCACTCAT
GGTTATGGCAGCACTGCATAATTCTCTTACTGTCATGCCATCCGTAAGATGCTTTTCTGTGACTGGTGAG
TACTCAACCAAGTCATTCTGAGAATAGTGTATGCGGCGACCGAGTTGCTCTTGCCCGGCGTCAATACGGG
ATAATACCGCGCCACATAGCAGAACTTTAAAAGTGCTCATCATTGGAAAACGTTCTTCGGGGCGAAAACT
CTCAAGGATCTTACCGCTGTTGAGATCCAGTTCGATGTAACCCACTCGTGCACCCAACTGATCTTCAGCA
TCTTTTACTTTCACCAGCGTTTCTGGGTGAGCAAAAACAGGAAGGCAAAATGCCGCAAAAAAGGGAATAA
GGGCGACACGGAAATGTTGAATACTCATACTCTTCCTTTTTCAATATTATTGAAGCATTTATCAGGGTTA
TTGTCTCATGAGCGGATACATATTTGAATGTATTTAGAAAAATAAACAAATAGGGGTTCCGCGCACATTT
CCCCGAAAAGTGCCACCTGACGTC
