>Addgene plasmid #133772 | pcDNA3-6Xhis-human SUMO 3 | depositor partial sequence | sequence record 257073 | 6XHIS-hSUMO3
ATGGCTCATCATCATCATCATCATGGTGGATCCTCCGAGGAGAAGCCCAAGGAGGGTGTGAAGACAGAGA
ATGACCACATCAACCTGAAGGTGGCCGGGCAGGACGGCTCCGTGGTGCAGTTCAAGATCAAGAGGCACAC
GCCGCTGAGCAAGCTGATGAAGGCCTACTGCGAGAGGCAGGGCTTGTCAATGAGGCAGATCAGATTCAGG
TTCGACGGGCAGCCAATCAATGAAACTGACACTCCAGCACAGCTGGAGATGGAGGACGAGGACACCATCG
ACGTGTTCCAGCAGCAGACGGGAGGTTAG
